>Addgene plasmid #14018 | RCAS(A) cWnt11 (CT#602) | addgene partial sequence | sequence record 20212 | 14018 with RCAS-F
CTATTGGTAATTGTGAAATACGCTTTTGTCTGTGTGCTGCAGGAGCTGAGCTGACTCTGCTGGTGGCCTC
GCGTACCACTGTGGCATCGATTCTAGACCACTGTGGCCAGGCGGTAGCTGGGACGTGCAGCCGACCACCA
TGAAGCCGAGCCCGCAATTTTTCTTAGCTGCTTTTCTGTCCTTGATTCTGCAGACGGGGATTTGCTACGG
GATAAAATGGATAGCTCTGTCCAAGACTCCTTCATCTTTGGCCCTGAATCAAACCCAGCACTGCAAGCAG
CTAGAAGGCCTGGTGGTTTCCCAGGTGCAATTGTGCCGCAGCAACCTGGAGCTGATGCAGACCATCATCC
AGGCGGCACGGGAAGTCATAAAGACCTGCCGTAAAACTTTCTCAGACATGAGGTGGAACTGCTCATCCAT
CGAGCTGGCTCCTAACTACCTGCTGGACTTAGAGAGAGGTACAAGGGAGTCAGCATTTGTGTATGCCCTT
TCTGCTGCTGCCATCAGCCATACCATTGCCAGAGCCTGCACCACCGGGGACCTCCCTGGCTGTTCCTGTG
GTCCCATCCCAGGTGAGACACCTGGACCTGGGTATCGATGGGGAGGATGTGCAGACAACCTCAACTATGG
TCTTATCATGGGGTCCAAATTTTCAGATGCTCCCATGAAGATGAAAAAATCAGGATCACAAGCCAATAAA
CTGATGCATCTGCACAACAGTGAAGTAGGGAGACAGGTCTTGAAAGCCTCTC
