[The description below was written by a language model from this plasmid's Addgene catalogue record.]
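Description:
RCAS(A) cWnt11 is a replication-competent avian retroviral vector carrying the chicken (Gallus gallus) Wnt11 gene in the RCASBP(A) backbone, which is recorded as about 11.6 kb without the insert. RCAS vectors are derived from Rous sarcoma virus: they retain the viral LTRs and the gag, pol and env genes needed to produce infectious virus, while the src oncogene has been replaced by a cloning site for a gene of interest. The "BP" designation refers to the Bryan high-titre polymerase variant of the family, and the "(A)" indicates a subgroup A envelope, which restricts infection to cells expressing the corresponding avian receptor. In bacteria the plasmid is maintained as a low-copy construct under ampicillin selection.

The Wnt11 insert was cloned by restriction enzyme digestion into the ClaI site, with ClaI preserved at both ends, so orientation is not fixed by the cloning strategy and is not stated in the record. In vectors of this type no dedicated internal promoter is used. The insert is typically expressed from a spliced subgenomic transcript driven by the viral LTR, although the record itself does not list any regulatory elements, tags or reporters, and no feature table is available to confirm the details.

Because the virus is replication competent in permissive avian cells, transfection of chicken cells yields virus that spreads through the culture or through infected embryonic tissue. This gives sustained, widespread misexpression of Wnt11. Constructs like this are generally used for gain-of-function studies of Wnt signalling in chick embryos or avian cell cultures, though the record does not state a specific application.
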