Addgene plasmid #14018: RCAS(A) cWnt11 (CT#602)
Depositing lab: Cliff Tabin. Depositing organization: Harvard Medical School.
Backbone
  Vector backbone: RCASBP(A)
  Backbone size w/o insert (bp): 11600
  Vector type: Retroviral ; avian expression
Growth in bacteria
  Bacterial resistance: Ampicillin, 100 μg/mL
  Growth temperature: 37°C
  Growth strain: DH5alpha
  Copy number: Low Copy
Gene/Insert
  Gene/Insert name: Wnt11
  Species: G. gallus (chicken)
  Entrez Gene: WNT11
  Cloning method: Restriction Enzyme; 5′ cloning site ClaI (not destroyed); 3′ cloning site ClaI (not destroyed)
  Sequencing primers: 5′ RCAS-F (5'-ACATGGGTGGTGGTATAGCGCTTGCG-3'); 3′ pBRforBam (5'-CTTGGAGCCACTATCGAC-3')
Terms and licenses: Academic/Nonprofit Terms; Industry Terms: Not Available to Industry
Depositor comments: From Yuji Yokouchi.
How to cite: RCAS(A) cWnt11 (CT#602) was a gift from Cliff Tabin (Addgene plasmid # 14018 ; http://n2t.net/addgene:14018 ; RRID:Addgene_14018)
